Addgene plasmid #15438: pET32b-MED19
Depositing lab: Joan Conaway & Ronald Conaway. Depositing organization: Stowers Institute for Medical Research. Publication: Identification of mammalian Mediator subunits with similarities to yeast Mediator subunits Srb5, Srb6, Med11, and Rox3. Sato S, Tomomori-Sato C, Banks CA, Sorokina I, Parmely TJ, Kong SE, Jin J, Cai Y, Lane WS, Brower CS, Conaway RC, Conaway JW. J Biol Chem. 2003 Apr 25. 278(17):15123-7. 10.1074/jbc.C300054200 PubMed 12584197.
Backbone
  Vector backbone: pET32a
  Backbone manufacturer: EMD Biosciences
  Backbone size w/o insert (bp): 5900
  Vector type: Bacterial Expression
Growth in bacteria
  Bacterial resistance: Ampicillin, 100 μg/mL
  Growth temperature: 37°C
  Growth strain: DH5alpha
  Copy number: Low Copy
Gene/Insert
  Gene/Insert name: MED19 (alt names: LCMR1; Rox3)
  Species: M. musculus (mouse)
  Insert size (bp): 735
  GenBank ID: AK010552 AW044776
  Entrez Gene: Med19 (a.k.a. LCMR1, 2410018M14Rik, 3110040A13Rik, DKFZp586K0524)
  Tag / fusion protein: Trx (N terminal on backbone); His (N terminal on backbone)
  Cloning method: Restriction Enzyme; 5′ cloning site BamHI (not destroyed); 3′ cloning site XhoI (not destroyed)
  Sequencing primers: 5′ Stag; 3′ T7 terminal
Terms and licenses: Academic/Nonprofit Terms; Industry Terms: Not Available to Industry
How to cite: pET32b-MED19 was a gift from Joan Conaway & Ronald Conaway (Addgene plasmid # 15438 ; http://n2t.net/addgene:15438 ; RRID:Addgene_15438)
