[The description below was written by a language model from this plasmid's Addgene catalogue record.]
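Description:
pET32b-MED19 is a bacterial expression plasmid carrying the mouse Med19 coding sequence, a roughly 735 bp insert also known as LCMR1 and as the mammalian counterpart of yeast Rox3. The name indicates pET32b, whereas the catalogue lists the backbone as pET32a (about 5.9 kb without insert). These are reading-frame variants of the same commercial vector series, and the record does not resolve which one was actually used. The plasmid confers ampicillin resistance, is listed as low copy, and is maintained in a standard E. coli cloning strain. No feature table is provided, so the origin of replication and promoter are not explicitly recorded. pET32-series vectors generally rely on a T7 promoter under lac operator control and therefore need a host supplying T7 RNA polymerase for expression. The listed S-tag and T7 terminator sequencing primers are consistent with that architecture.

The insert was cloned between BamHI and XhoI sites, both of which remain intact, placing MED19 downstream of the backbone-encoded N-terminal thioredoxin (Trx) and His tags. The thioredoxin fusion partner is commonly used to improve the solubility of recombinant proteins in E. coli, while the His tag allows purification by immobilised metal affinity chromatography. The associated publication concerns the identification of mammalian Mediator subunits related to yeast Srb5, Srb6, Med11 and Rox3. The plasmid is therefore suited to producing recombinant tagged MED19 for biochemical study of the Mediator transcriptional coactivator complex, although the record does not describe specific downstream applications.
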