>Addgene plasmid #15438 | pET32b-MED19 | depositor partial sequence | sequence record 8294 | Author sequence
ATGGAGAACTTCACGGCACTGTTTGGAGCTCAGACTGACCCCCCACCGCCACCAAGCGCCCTAGGCTTTG
GGCCTGGAAAGCCACCCCCGCCACCCCCTCCTCCTCCGGGAGGTGGTCCAGGCGCAGCCCCGCCCTCGAC
GGCAACCTCGGCCCCCGCAGGAGCGGATAAGTCGACGGCTGGAAGTGGCCCCTTCTACCTGATGCGGGAA
TTGCCAGGCAGCACAGAGCTGACGGGCAGCACCAATTTAATCACACACTACAACCTGGAGCAGGCCTATA
ATAAGTTCTGTGGGAAGAAAGTGAAGGAGAAGCTAAGTAACTTCCTGCCTGACCTGCCAGGGATGATTGA
TCTCCCTGGCTCTCATGACAACAGCAGCCTCCGATCCCTCATTGAGAAGCCTCCTATTCTTGGTGGCTCT
TTTAATCCAATCACAGGGACCATGCTGTCTGGTTTCCGCCTCCACACTGGCCCGTTGCCAGAGCAGTGTC
GTCTGATGCATATTCAGCCACCCAAGAAGAAGAATAAGCATAAGCACAAACAGAGCCGCACCCAGGATCC
TGTTCCCCCAGAAACACCATCTGATTCAGATCACAAGAAGAAGAAAAAGAAGAAAGAGGAGGATCCTGAA
CGAAAAAGGAAGAAGAAAGAAAAGAAGAAGAAGAAGAACCGACATAGTCCAGACCACCCAGGTATGGGCA
GCTCTCAAGCCAGCAGCAGCAGCAGCCTCCGCTAA
