>Addgene plasmid #15438 | pET32b-MED19 | addgene partial sequence | sequence record 21889 | 15438 with T7
TCTAGAATATTTTGTTTAACTTTAAGAAGGAGATATACATATGAGCGATAAAATTATTCACCTGACTGAC
GACAGTTTTGACACGGATGTACTCAAAGCGGACGGGGCGATCCTCGTCGATTTCTGGGCAGAGTGGTGCG
GTCCGTGCAAAATGATCGCCCCGATTCTGGATGAAATCGCTGACGAATATCAGGGCAAACTGACCGTTGC
AAAACTGAACATCGATCAAAACCCTGGCACTGCGCCGAAATATGGCATCCGTGGTATCCCGACTCTGCTG
CTGTTCAAAAACGGTGAAGTGGCGGCAACCAAAGTGGGTGCACTGTCTAAAGGTCAGTTGAAAGAGTTCC
TCGACGCTAACCTGGCCGGTTCTGGTTCTGGCCATATGCACCATCATCATCATCATTCTTCTGGTCTGGT
GCCACGCGGTTCTGGTATGAAAGAAACCGCTGCTGCTAAATTCGAACGCCAGCACATGGACAGCCCAGAT
CTGGGTACCGACGACGACGACAAGGCCATGGCTGATATCGGATCTACCATGGAGAACTTCACGGCACTGT
TTGGAGCTCAGACTGACCCCCCACCGCCACCAAGCGCCCTAGGCTTTGGGCCTGGAAAGCCACCCCCGCC
ACCCCCTCCTCCTCC
